>Addgene plasmid #221377 | pGex-6p2_ATRX | addgene full sequence | sequence record 436604 | Addgene NGS Result
AGTACAGGATGGCTTATCTGATATTGCAGAGAAATTCCTAAAGAAAGACCAGAGCGATGAAACTTCTGAA
GATGATAAAAAGCAGAGCAAAAAGGGAACTGAAGAAAAAAAGAAACCTTCAGACTTTAAGAAAAAAGTAA
TTAAAATGGAACAACAGTATGAATCTTCATCTGATGGCACTGAAAAGTTACCTGAGCGAGAAGAAATTTG
TCATTTTCCTAAGGGCATAAAACAAATTAAGAATGGAACAACTGATGGAGAAAAGAAAAGTAAAAAAATA
AGAGATAAAACTTCTAAAAAGAAGGATGAATTATCTGATTATGCTGAGAAGTCAACAGGGAAAGGAGATA
GTTGTGACTCTTCAGAGGATAAAAAGAGTAAGAATGGAGCATATGGTAGAGAGAAGAAAAGGTGCAAGTT
GCTTGGAAAGAGTTCAAGGAAGAGACAAGATTGTTCATCATCTGATACTGAGAAATATTCCATGAAAGAA
GATGGTTGTAACTCTTCTGATAAGAGACTGAAAAGAATAGAATTGAGGGAAAGAAGAAATTTAAGTTCAA
AGAGAAATACTAAGGAAATACAAAGTGGCTCATCATCATCTGATGCTGAGGAAAGTTCTGAAGATAATAA
AAAGAAGAAGCAAAGAACTTCATCTAAAAAGAAGGCAGTCATTGTCAAGGAGAAAAAGAGAAACTCCCTC
GAGCGGCCGCATCGTGACTGACTGACGATCTGCCTCGCGCGTTTCGGTGATGACGGTGAAAACCTCTGAC
ACATGCAGCTCCCGGAGACGGTCACAGCTTGTCTGTAAGCGGATGCCGGGAGCAGACAAGCCCGTCAGGG
CGCGTCAGCGGGTGTTGGCGGGTGTCGGGGCGCAGCCATGACCCAGTCACGTAGCGATAGCGGAGTGTAT
AATTCTTGAAGACGAAAGGGCCTCGTGATACGCCTATTTTTATAGGTTAATGTCATGATAATAATGGTTT
CTTAGACGTCAGGTGGCACTTTTCGGGGAAATGTGCGCGGAACCCCTATTTGTTTATTTTTCTAAATACA
TTCAAATATGTATCCGCTCATGAGACAATAACCCTGATAAATGCTTCAATAATATTGAAAAAGGAAGAGT
ATGAGTATTCAACATTTCCGTGTCGCCCTTATTCCCTTTTTTGCGGCATTTTGCCTTCCTGTTTTTGCTC
ACCCAGAAACGCTGGTGAAAGTAAAAGATGCTGAAGATCAGTTGGGTGCACGAGTGGGTTACATCGAACT
GGATCTCAACAGCGGTAAGATCCTTGAGAGTTTTCGCCCCGAAGAACGTTTTCCAATGATGAGCACTTTT
AAAGTTCTGCTATGTGGCGCGGTATTATCCCGTGTTGACGCCGGGCAAGAGCAACTCGGTCGCCGCATAC
ACTATTCTCAGAATGACTTGGTTGAGTACTCACCAGTCACAGAAAAGCATCTTACGGATGGCATGACAGT
AAGAGAATTATGCAGTGCTGCCATAACCATGAGTGATAACACTGCGGCCAACTTACTTCTGACAACGATC
GGAGGACCGAAGGAGCTAACCGCTTTTTTGCACAACATGGGGGATCATGTAACTCGCCTTGATCGTTGGG
AACCGGAGCTGAATGAAGCCATACCAAACGACGAGCGTGACACCACGATGCCTGCAGCAATGGCAACAAC
GTTGCGCAAACTATTAACTGGCGAACTACTTACTCTAGCTTCCCGGCAACAATTAATAGACTGGATGGAG
GCGGATAAAGTTGCAGGACCACTTCTGCGCTCGGCCCTTCCGGCTGGCTGGTTTATTGCTGATAAATCTG
GAGCCGGTGAGCGTGGGTCTCGCGGTATCATTGCAGCACTGGGGCCAGATGGTAAGCCCTCCCGTATCGT
AGTTATCTACACGACGGGGAGTCAGGCAACTATGGATGAACGAAATAGACAGATCGCTGAGATAGGTGCC
TCACTGATTAAGCATTGGTAACTGTCAGACCAAGTTTACTCATATATACTTTAGATTGATTTAAAACTTC
ATTTTTAATTTAAAAGGATCTAGGTGAAGATCCTTTTTGATAATCTCATGACCAAAATCCCTTAACGTGA
GTTTTCGTTCCACTGAGCGTCAGACCCCGTAGAAAAGATCAAAGGATCTTCTTGAGATCCTTTTTTTCTG
CGCGTAATCTGCTGCTTGCAAACAAAAAAACCACCGCTACCAGCGGTGGTTTGTTTGCCGGATCAAGAGC
TACCAACTCTTTTTCCGAAGGTAACTGGCTTCAGCAGAGCGCAGATACCAAATACTGTCCTTCTAGTGTA
GCCGTAGTTAGGCCACCACTTCAAGAACTCTGTAGCACCGCCTACATACCTCGCTCTGCTAATCCTGTTA
CCAGTGGCTGCTGCCAGTGGCGATAAGTCGTGTCTTACCGGGTTGGACTCAAGACGATAGTTACCGGATA
AGGCGCAGCGGTCGGGCTGAACGGGGGGTTCGTGCACACAGCCCAGCTTGGAGCGAACGACCTACACCGA
ACTGAGATACCTACAGCGTGAGCTATGAGAAAGCGCCACGCTTCCCGAAGGGAGAAAGGCGGACAGGTAT
CCGGTAAGCGGCAGGGTCGGAACAGGAGAGCGCACGAGGGAGCTTCCAGGGGGAAACGCCTGGTATCTTT
ATAGTCCTGTCGGGTTTCGCCACCTCTGACTTGAGCGTCGATTTTTGTGATGCTCGTCAGGGGGGCGGAG
CCTATGGAAAAACGCCAGCAACGCGGCCTTTTTACGGTTCCTGGCCTTTTGCTGGCCTTTTGCTCACATG
TTCTTTCCTGCGTTATCCCCTGATTCTGTGGATAACCGTATTACCGCCTTTGAGTGAGCTGATACCGCTC
GCCGCAGCCGAACGACCGAGCGCAGCGAGTCAGTGAGCGAGGAAGCGGAAGAGCGCCTGATGCGGTATTT
TCTCCTTACGCATCTGTGCGGTATTTCACACCGCATAAATTCCGACACCATCGAATGGCGCAAAACCTTT
CGCGGTATGGCATGATAGCGCCCGGAAGAGAGTCAATTCAGGGTGGTGAATGTGAAACCAGTAACGTTAT
ACGATGTCGCAGAGTATGCCGGTGTCTCTTATCAGACCGTTTCCCGCGTGGTGAACCAGGCCAGCCACGT
TTCTGCGAAAACGCGGGAAAAAGTGGAAGCGGCGATGGCGGAGCTGAATTACATTCCCAACCGCGTGGCA
CAACAACTGGCGGGCAAACAGTCGTTGCTGATTGGCGTTGCCACCTCCAGTCTGGCCCTGCACGCGCCGT
CGCAAATTGTCGCGGCGATTAAATCTCGCGCCGATCAACTGGGTGCCAGCGTGGTGGTGTCGATGGTAGA
ACGAAGCGGCGTCGAAGCCTGTAAAGCGGCGGTGCACAATCTTCTCGCGCAACGCGTCAGTGGGCTGATC
ATTAACTATCCGCTGGATGACCAGGATGCCATTGCTGTGGAAGCTGCCTGCACTAATGTTCCGGCGTTAT
TTCTTGATGTCTCTGACCAGACACCCATCAACAGTATTATTTTCTCCCATGAAGACGGTACGCGACTGGG
CGTGGAGCATCTGGTCGCATTGGGTCACCAGCAAATCGCGCTGTTAGCGGGCCCATTAAGTTCTGTCTCG
GCGCGTCTGCGTCTGGCTGGCTGGCATAAATATCTCACTCGCAATCAAATTCAGCCGATAGCGGAACGGG
AAGGCGACTGGAGTGCCATGTCCGGTTTTCAACAAACCATGCAAATGCTGAATGAGGGCATCGTTCCCAC
TGCGATGCTGGTTGCCAACGATCAGATGGCGCTGGGCGCAATGCGCGCCATTACCGAGTCCGGGCTGCGC
GTTGGTGCGGATATCTCGGTAGTGGGATACGACGATACCGAAGACAGCTCATGTTATATCCCGCCGTTAA
CCACCATCAAACAGGATTTTCGCCTGCTGGGGCAAACCAGCGTGGACCGCTTGCTGCAACTCTCTCAGGG
CCAGGCGGTGAAGGGCAATCAGCTGTTGCCCGTCTCACTGGTGAAAAGAAAAACCACGCTAGCGCCCAAT
ACGCAAACCGCCTCTCCCCGCGCGTTGGCCGATTCATTAATGCAGCTGGCACGACAGGTTTCCCGACTGG
AAAGCGGGCAGTGAGCGCAACGCAATTAATGTAAGTTAGCTCACTCATTAGGCACCCCAGGCTTTACACT
TTATGCTTCCGGCTCGTATGTTGTGTGGAATTGTGAGCGGATAACAATTTCACACAGGAAACAGCTATGA
CCATGATTACGGATTCACTGGCCGTCGTTTTACAACGTCGTGACTGGGAAAACCCTGGCGTTACCCAACT
TAATCGCCTTGCAGCACATCCCCCTTTCGCCAGCTGGCGTAATAGCGAAGAGGCCCGCACCGATCGCCCT
TCCCAACAGTTGCGCAGCCTGAATGGCGAATGGCGCTTTGCCTGGTTTCCGGCACCAGAAGCGGTGCCGG
AAAGCTGGCTGGAGTGCGATCTTCCTGAGGCCGATACTGTCGTCGTCCCCTCAAACTGGCAGATGCACGG
TTACGATGCGCCCATCTACACCAACGTGACCTATCCCATTACGGTCAATCCGCCGTTTGTTCCCACGGAG
AATCCGACGGGTTGTTACTCGCTCACATTTAATGTTGATGAAAGCTGGCTACAGGAAGGCCAGACGCGAA
TTATTTTTGATGGCGTTGGAATTAGCTTATCGACTGCACGGTGCACCAATGCTTCTGGCGTCAGGCAGCC
ATCGGAAGCTGTGGTATGGCTGTGCAGGTCGTAAATCACTGCATAATTCGTGTCGCTCAAGGCGCACTCC
CGTTCTGGATAATGTTTTTTGCGCCGACATCATAACGGTTCTGGCAAATATTCTGAAATGAGCTGTTGAC
AATTAATCATCGGCTCGTATAATGTGTGGAATTGTGAGCGGATAACAATTTCACACAGGAAACAGTATTC
ATGTCCCCTATACTAGGTTATTGGAAAATTAAGGGCCTTGTGCAACCCACTCGACTTCTTTTGGAATATC
TTGAAGAAAAATATGAAGAGCATTTGTATGAGCGCGATGAAGGTGATAAATGGCGAAACAAAAAGTTTGA
ATTGGGTTTGGAGTTTCCCAATCTTCCTTATTATATTGATGGTGATGTTAAATTAACACAGTCTATGGCC
ATCATACGTTATATAGCTGACAAGCACAACATGTTGGGTGGTTGTCCAAAAGAGCGTGCAGAGATTTCAA
TGCTTGAAGGAGCGGTTTTGGATATTAGATACGGTGTTTCGAGAATTGCATATAGTAAAGACTTTGAAAC
TCTCAAAGTTGATTTTCTTAGCAAGCTACCTGAAATGCTGAAAATGTTCGAAGATCGTTTATGTCATAAA
ACATATTTAAATGGTGATCATGTAACCCATCCTGACTTCATGTTGTATGACGCTCTTGATGTTGTTTTAT
ACATGGACCCAATGTGCCTGGATGCGTTCCCAAAATTAGTTTGTTTTAAAAAACGTATTGAAGCTATCCC
ACAAATTGATAAGTACTTGAAATCCAGCAAGTATATAGCATGGCCTTTGCAGGGCTGGCAAGCCACGTTT
GGTGGTGGCGACCATCCTCCAAAATCGGATCTGGAAGTTCTGTTCCAGGGGCCCCTGGGATCCGGCACAG
TTGATAAAGACACGACCATCATGGAATTAAGAGATCGACTTCCTAAGAAGCAGCAAGCAAGTGCTTCCAC
TGATGGTGTCGATAAGCTTTCTGGGAAAGAGGAGAGTTTTACTTCTTTGGAAGTTAGAAAAGTTGCTGAA
ACTAAAGAAAAGAGCAAGCATCTCAAAACCAAAACATGTAAAAA
Features (pLannotate 1.2.2; 17 found; start..end, strand, type, name):
    730..769     +  CDS            rop (fragment): Rop protein, which maintains plasmids at low copy number; rop
    871..911     +  misc_feature   bom (fragment): basis of mobility region from pBR322
   1016..1120    +  promoter       AmpR promoter: bla
   1121..1981    +  CDS            AmpR: β-lactamase; bla; confers resistance to ampicillin, carbenicillin, and related antibiotics
   2152..2740    +  rep_origin     ori: high-copy-number ColE1/pMB1/pBR322/pUC origin of replication
   2926..2977    -  misc_feature   bom (fragment): basis of mobility region from pBR322
   2984..3061    +  promoter       lacI promoter: lacI
   3062..4144    +  CDS            lacI: lac repressor; lacI; The lac repressor binds to the lac operator to inhibit transcription in E. coli. This inhibition can be relieved by adding lactose or isopropyl-β-D-thiogalactopyranoside (IPTG).
   4157..4178    +  protein_bind   CAP binding site: CAP binding activates transcription in the presence of cAMP. E. coli catabolite activator protein
   4193..4223    +  promoter       lac promoter: promoter for the E. coli lac operon
   4231..4247    +  protein_bind   lac operator: The lac repressor binds to the lac operator to inhibit transcription in E. coli. This inhibition can be relieved by adding lactose or isopropyl-β-D-thiogalactopyranoside (IPTG). lac repressor encoded by lacI
   4267..4440    +  CDS            lacZα: LacZα fragment of β-galactosidase; lacZ fragment
   4704..4820    -  CDS            yciV (fragment): RNAAM_ECOLI - Also known as trpH From Escherichia coli (strain K12).
   4896..4924    +  promoter       tac promoter: strong E. coli promoter; hybrid between the trp and lac UV5 promoters
   4932..4948    +  protein_bind   lac operator: The lac repressor binds to the lac operator to inhibit transcription in E. coli. This inhibition can be relieved by adding lactose or isopropyl-β-D-thiogalactopyranoside (IPTG). lac repressor encoded by lacI
   4971..5624    +  CDS            GST26_SCHJA: Experimental evidence at protein level: Swiss-Prot protein existence level 1. GST isoenzymes appear to play a central role in the parasite detoxification system. Other functions are also suspected including a role in increasing the solubility of haematin in the parasite gut. From Schistosoma japonicum (Blood fluke).
   5664..595     +  CDS            ATRX (fragment) (across the origin): ATRX_HUMAN - Also known as RAD54L, XH2. Experimental evidence at protein level: Swiss-Prot protein existence level 1. Involved in transcriptional regulation and chromatin remodeling. Facilitates DNA replication in multiple cellular environments and is required for efficient replication of a subset of genomic loci. Binds to DNA tandem repeat sequences in both telomeres and euchromatin and in vitro binds DNA quadruplex structures. May help stabilizing G-rich regions into regular chromatin structures by remodeling G4 DNA and incorporating H3.3-containing nucleosomes. Catalytic component of the ch
