[The description below was written by a language model from this plasmid's Addgene catalogue record and pLannotate feature annotations shown in this document.]
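Description:
pGex-6p2_ATRX is a bacterial expression plasmid of 5,854 bp built on the pGEX-6P-2 backbone, designed to produce a portion of the human transcriptional regulator and chromatin remodeller ATRX as a glutathione S-transferase fusion in E. coli. It replicates from a ColE1/pMB1-type origin and is selected with ampicillin through the bla (β-lactamase) gene and its own promoter. Short remnants of the pBR322 rop and bom regions are also annotated. The catalogue lists the copy number as unknown.

The expression cassette is driven by the tac promoter, a strong trp/lac hybrid, followed by a lac operator. The plasmid also carries lacI with its promoter, so the lac repressor keeps transcription off until it is relieved with IPTG. Downstream lies the Schistosoma japonicum GST coding sequence, followed after a short linker by the ATRX insert, which was cloned between BamHI and XhoI sites that both remain intact. In pGEX-6P vectors this linker normally encodes a PreScission protease cleavage site for tag removal, but the feature table does not annotate it. The insert is only 909 bp and is annotated as an ATRX fragment spanning the numbering origin of the circular sequence, so the construct encodes a segment of the protein rather than full-length ATRX. The record does not state which residues or domain are covered. A lac promoter/operator and lacZα segment next to lacI, and a small yciV fragment, are carry-over backbone sequences.

The GST tag allows affinity purification on glutathione resin. Given the associated study on non-histone substrates of the methyltransferase NSD2, the purified fragment was presumably used as a candidate substrate in in vitro methylation assays, although the record itself states only bacterial expression of ATRX.
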