Addgene plasmid #221377: pGex-6p2_ATRX
Purpose: Expresses ATRX in bacterial cells
Depositing lab: Albert Jeltsch. Depositing organization: Universitaet Stuttgart. Publication: Discovery of NSD2 non-histone substrates and design of a super-substrate. Weirich S, Kusevic D, Schnee P, Reiter J, Pleiss J, Jeltsch A. Commun Biol. 2024 Jun 8;7(1):707. doi: 10.1038/s42003-024-06395-z. PubMed 38851815.
Backbone
  Vector backbone: pGex-6p2
  Backbone size w/o insert (bp): 4945
  Total vector size (bp): 5854
  Vector type: Bacterial Expression
Growth in bacteria
  Bacterial resistance: Ampicillin, 100 μg/mL
  Growth temperature: 37°C
  Growth strain: DH5alpha
  Copy number: Unknown
Gene/Insert
  Gene/Insert name: Transcriptional regulator ATRX (alt name: ATRX)
  Species: H. sapiens (human)
  Insert size (bp): 909
  Entrez Gene: ATRX (a.k.a. JMS, MRX52, RAD54, RAD54L, XH2, XNP, ZNF-HX)
  Promoter: tac
  Cloning method: Restriction Enzyme; 5′ cloning site BamHI (not destroyed); 3′ cloning site XhoI (not destroyed)
  Sequencing primers: 5′ GGGCTGGCAAGCCACGTTTGGTG; 3′ CCGGGAGCTGCATGTGTCAGAGG
Terms and licenses: Academic/Nonprofit Terms; Industry Terms: Not Available to Industry
How to cite: pGex-6p2_ATRX was a gift from Albert Jeltsch (Addgene plasmid # 221377 ; http://n2t.net/addgene:221377 ; RRID:Addgene_221377)
